>Addgene plasmid #64396 | pHMWGFPR | addgene partial sequence | sequence record 112676 | T7 5'-TAATACGACTCACTATAGGG-3'
CGCAAGCGCGCTCAACTCTTCTAGTCTAAATAACTAGCATCCACTAACACATTTCTCCCGACATGCAAGC
ACGTCACCTATGAAAATGCCCACCTCAATATGCAACCATGCATAGAAGAAAGCTCACCTCAGCATGCAAA
CATGCAGCATAATTTCCATTTTACTTGGCTATTTATGTTTGATAAATATTTCACAAATATACAATAATCA
AAAACAATAAATTATATGTGTTTTTAGTTTTAGTTCTCATATCCAAATATACATGTTTCATACAACCAAA
TCTCATTTAAATATATTGTAAAATATTCCGGCAACAACTTGTGGGGTACATCTAGTTACAGTGGAATATT
AGTGATGGCGTGAGCAAGCGATAAGGCCAACGAGAGAAGAAGTGCGTCGTCTATGGAGGCCAGGGAAAGA
CAATGGACATGCAAAGAGGTAGGGGCAGGGAAGAAACACTTGGAGATCATAGAAGAACATAAGAGGTTAA
ACATAGGAGGGCATAATGGACAATTAAATCTACATTAATTGAACTCATTTGGGAAGTAAACAAAATCCAT
ATTCTGGTGTAAATCAAACTATTTGACGCGGATTTACTAAGATCCTATGTTAATTTTAGACATGACTGGC
CAAAGGTTTCAGTTAGTTCATTTGTCACGGAAAGGTGTTTTCATAAGTCCAAAACTCTACCAACTTTTTT
GCACGTCATAGCATAGATAGATGTTGTGAGTCATTGGATAGATATTGTGAGTCAGCATGGATTTGTGTTG
CCTGGAAATCCAACTAAATGACAAGCAACAAAACCTGAAATGGGCTTTAGGAGAGATGGTTTATCAATTT
ACATGTTCCATGCAGGCTACCTTCCACTACTCGACATGG
