>Addgene plasmid #64396 | pHMWGFPR | addgene partial sequence | sequence record 116875 | EGFP-C 5'-CATGGTCCTGCTGGAGTTCGTG-3'
AGCTGTACAAGTAAAGCGGCCGGGCTGCGAGGAGTCTGGTGGCAACTAAGCCGTCATCGTCATATATAGC
CTCGTTTAATTGTTCATCTCTGATTCGATGATGTCTCCCACCTTGTTTCGTGTGTTCCCAGTTTGTTCAT
CGTCTTTTGATTTTACCGGCCGTGCTCTGCTTTTGTTTTTGTTTCACCTGATCTCTCTCTGACTTGATGT
AAGAGTGGTATCTGCTACGACTATATGTTGTTGGGTGAGGCATATGTGAATGAAATCTATGAAAGCTCCG
GCTATATATATTTATACAAAGGGTATGAGATGGATGTGAATCCTAGAGCATATGTGTCCAACAATCAATT
CGTCGAGGGGGAGCTTCAGCTGCTCGAGTTCTATAGTGTCACCTAAATCGTATGTGTATGATACATAAGG
TTATGTATTAATTGTAGCCGCGTTCTAACGACAATATGTCCATATGGTGCACTCTCAGTACAATCTGCTC
TGATGCCGCATAGTTAAGCCAGCCCCGACACCCGCCAACACCCGCTGACGCGCCCTGACGGGCTTGTCTG
CTCCCGGCATCCGCTTACAGACAAGCTGTGACCGTCTCCGGGAGCTGCATGTGTCAGAGGTTTTCACCGT
CATCACCGAAACGCGCGAGACGAAAGGGCCTCGTGATACGCCTATTTTTATAGGTTAATGTCATGATAAT
AATGGTTTCTTAGACGTCAGGTGGCACTTTTCGGGGAAATGTGCGCGGAACCCCTATTTGTTTATTTTTC
TAAATACATTCAAATATGTATCCGCTCATGAGACAATAACCCTGATAAATGCTTCAATAATATTGAAAAA
GGAAGAGTATGAGTATTCAACATTTCCGTGTCGCCCTTATTCCC
