[The description below was written by a language model from this plasmid's Addgene catalogue record.]
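Description:
pHMWGFPR is a plant expression plasmid built on pGGFPR, a derivative of the small bacterial cloning vector pSP72. It is propagated in E. coli under ampicillin selection. The record gives no feature table, lists the copy number as unknown, and mentions no plant selectable marker or T-DNA borders. Whether the plasmid is meant for direct DNA delivery or for Agrobacterium-mediated transfer therefore cannot be determined from the available information.

The payload is a promoter-reporter cassette. A 1358 bp promoter fragment from a high molecular weight glutenin gene of bread wheat (Triticum aestivum) sits upstream of a green fluorescent protein coding sequence carried on the backbone, and an rbcS terminator follows to provide transcript termination and polyadenylation signals. High molecular weight glutenins are seed storage proteins, so their promoters are generally associated with expression in the developing cereal endosperm. In this construct GFP fluorescence reports where and how strongly the promoter is active. Although the catalogue lists GFP as a C-terminal tag, the insert is a promoter rather than a coding sequence, so the arrangement is best read as a transcriptional reporter fusion, not a tagged protein.

The associated study examined cis-acting elements that contribute to high-level endosperm-specific expression in an oat globulin promoter. This suggests that pHMWGFPR served as a comparison or reference endosperm promoter construct alongside related GFP reporters in the same backbone series, though the record does not state that role explicitly. The construct is suited to assessing tissue specificity and relative strength of seed storage protein promoters in cereals.
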