Addgene plasmid #64396: pHMWGFPR
Purpose: High molecular weight glutenin gene promoter driving GFP expression
Depositing lab: Claudia Vickers. Depositing organization: University of Queensland. Publication: A novel cis-acting element, ESP, contributes to high-level endosperm-specific expression in an oat globulin promoter. Vickers CE, Xue G, Gresshoff PM. Plant Mol Biol. 2006 Sep;62(1-2):195-214. Epub 2006 Aug 17. 10.1007/s11103-006-9014-1 PubMed 16915522.
Backbone
  Vector backbone: pGGFPR (pSP72)
  Vector type: Plant Expression
Growth in bacteria
  Bacterial resistance: Ampicillin, 100 μg/mL
  Growth temperature: 37°C
  Growth strain: DH5alpha
  Copy number: Unknown
Gene/Insert
  Gene/Insert name: High molecular weight glutenin gene promoter
  Species: Triticum aestivum
  Insert size (bp): 1358
  GenBank ID: AY795083.1
  Promoter: High molecular weight glutenin gene promoter
  Tag / fusion protein: GFP (C terminal on backbone)
  Cloning method: Unknown
  Sequencing primers: 5′ EGFP-C
Terms and licenses: Academic/Nonprofit Terms; Industry Terms: Not Available to Industry
Depositor comments: High molecular weight glutenin gene promoter from wheat was fused to green fluorescent protein, followed by an rbcS terminator
How to cite: pHMWGFPR was a gift from Claudia Vickers (Addgene plasmid # 64396 ; http://n2t.net/addgene:64396 ; RRID:Addgene_64396)
